Addgene plasmid #101283: pE-cadherin-GFP-N-WASP deltaVCA
Purpose: Mammalian expression of E-cadherin-GFP-N-WASP delta VCA
Depositing lab: Alpha Yap. Depositing organization: University of Queensland. Publication: Cortical F-actin stabilization generates apical-lateral patterns of junctional contractility that integrate cells into epithelia. Wu SK, Gomez GA, Michael M, Verma S, Cox HL, Lefevre JG, Parton RG, Hamilton NA, Neufeld Z, Yap AS. Nat Cell Biol. 2014 Feb;16(2):167-78. doi: 10.1038/ncb2900. Epub 2014 Jan 12. PubMed 24413434.
Backbone
  Vector backbone: pEGFP-N1
  Vector type: Mammalian Expression
Growth in bacteria
  Bacterial resistance: Kanamycin, 50 μg/mL
  Growth temperature: 37°C
  Growth strain: DH5alpha
  Copy number: High Copy
Gene/Insert
  Cloning method: Unknown
  Sequencing primers: 5′ Unknown
Terms and licenses: Academic/Nonprofit Terms; Industry Terms: Not Available to Industry
Depositor comments: was generated by recombinining mEcad-GFP, a linker5"-GGGTCTACATCTGGATCTGGGAGGCCGGGTTCTGGTGAGGGTTCT3 and N-WASPdeltaVCA into NOT1/Age Iin gfp-N1 vector
How to cite: pE-cadherin-GFP-N-WASP deltaVCA was a gift from Alpha Yap (Addgene plasmid # 101283 ; http://n2t.net/addgene:101283 ; RRID:Addgene_101283)
