[The description below was written by a language model from this plasmid's Addgene catalogue record and pLannotate feature annotations shown in this document.]
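Description:
pE-cadherin-GFP-N-WASP deltaVCA is a mammalian expression plasmid of about 8.6 kb built on the pEGFP-N1 backbone. It replicates in E. coli from a high-copy ColE1/pUC-type origin and also carries an f1 phage origin. Selection relies on a single Tn5 NeoR/KanR (aminoglycoside phosphotransferase) gene placed behind tandem bacterial (AmpR/bla) and SV40 early promoters and followed by the HSV TK polyadenylation signal. This arrangement gives kanamycin resistance in bacteria and allows G418 selection in transfected mammalian cells. The short ble, bGH poly(A) and SV40 large T antigen fragments in the feature table look like small homology matches in backbone sequence rather than functional parts.

The expression cassette is driven by the human CMV immediate-early enhancer and promoter and terminated by the SV40 poly(A) signal. It encodes a three-part fusion: mouse E-cadherin (Cdh1), then EGFP, then a partial N-WASP (Wasl) coding region that matches the mouse protein. According to the depositor, a flexible linker joins mEcad-GFP to N-WASP deltaVCA, and the pieces were recombined into the GFP-N1 vector. The VCA region is the C-terminal module through which N-WASP activates Arp2/3-mediated actin nucleation, so its deletion leaves a protein that should lack this activity while retaining the upstream domains.

Fusing the truncated protein to E-cadherin should target it to cadherin-based cell-cell junctions, with EGFP allowing its localisation to be followed by fluorescence. The record states the purpose only as mammalian expression of the fusion. The associated study concerns cortical F-actin stabilisation and junctional contractility in epithelia.
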