Features (pLannotate 1.2.2; 16 found; start..end, strand, type, name):
     50..844     +  CDS            NeoR/KanR: aminoglycoside phosphotransferase from Tn5; aph(3')-II (or nptII); confers resistance to neomycin, kanamycin, and G418 (Geneticin®)
    865..1017    +  CDS            ble (fragment): BLE_KLEPN - Experimental evidence at protein level: Swiss-Prot protein existence level 1. Binding protein with a strong affinity to the bleomycin family of antibiotics. Binds to CL990; an antimitotic-antibiotic compound. From Klebsiella pneumoniae.
   1076..1123    +  polyA_signal   HSV TK poly(A) signal: herpes simplex virus thymidine kinase polyadenylation signal (Cole and Stacy, 1985)
   1214..1230    -  polyA_signal   bGH poly(A) signal (fragment): bovine growth hormone polyadenylation signal
   1452..2040    +  rep_origin     ori: high-copy-number ColE1/pMB1/pBR322/pUC origin of replication
   2215..2518    +  enhancer       CMV enhancer: human cytomegalovirus immediate early enhancer
   2519..2722    +  promoter       CMV promoter: human cytomegalovirus (CMV) immediate early promoter
   2745..2825    +  misc_feature   MCS: multiple cloning site
   2826..5477    +  CDS            Cdh1: CADH1_MOUSE - Experimental evidence at protein level: Swiss-Prot protein existence level 1. (Microbial infection) Does not function as a receptor for L.monocytogenes internalin A (InlA); mutating a single surface-exposed residue confers receptor activity to this protein and promotes uptake of the bacteria. From Mus musculus (Mouse).
   5493..6209    +  CDS            EGFP: EGFP is a basic (constitutively fluorescent) green fluorescent protein published in 1996, derived from Aequorea victoria. It is reported to be a rapidly-maturing weak dimer with moderate acid sensitivity.
   6255..7430    +  CDS            Wasl (fragment): WASL_MOUSE - Experimental evidence at protein level: Swiss-Prot protein existence level 1. Regulates actin polymerization by stimulating the actin- nucleating activity of the Arp2/3 complex. Involved in various processes, such as mitosis and cytokinesis, via its role in the regulation of actin polymerization. Together with CDC42, involved in the extension and maintenance of the formation of thin, actin-rich surface projections called filopodia. In addition to its role in the cytoplasm, also plays a role in the nucleus by regulating gene transcription, probably by promoting nuclear actin polyme
   7449..7532    +  CDS            large T antigen (fragment): large T antigen from SV40 (simian virus 40)
   7555..7676    +  polyA_signal   SV40 poly(A) signal: SV40 polyadenylation signal
   7710..8138    -  rep_origin     f1 ori (sequence partly withheld): f1 bacteriophage origin of replication; arrow indicates direction of (+) strand synthesis
   8165..8269    +  promoter       AmpR promoter: bla
   8271..15      +  promoter       SV40 promoter (across the origin): SV40 enhancer and early promoter
>Addgene plasmid #101283 | pE-cadherin-GFP-N-WASP deltaVCA | addgene full sequence | sequence record 195021 | Addgene NGS Result
CTAGGCTTTTGCAAAGATCGATCAAGAGACAGGATGAGGATCGTTTCGCATGATTGAACAAGATGGATTG
CACGCAGGTTCTCCGGCCGCTTGGGTGGAGAGGCTATTCGGCTATGACTGGGCACAACAGACAATCGGCT
GCTCTGATGCCGCCGTGTTCCGGCTGTCAGCGCAGGGGCGCCCGGTTCTTTTTGTCAAGACCGACCTGTC
CGGTGCCCTGAATGAACTGCAAGACGAGGCAGCGCGGCTATCGTGGCTGGCCACGACGGGCGTTCCTTGC
GCAGCTGTGCTCGACGTTGTCACTGAAGCGGGAAGGGACTGGCTGCTATTGGGCGAAGTGCCGGGGCAGG
ATCTCCTGTCATCTCACCTTGCTCCTGCCGAGAAAGTATCCATCATGGCTGATGCAATGCGGCGGCTGCA
TACGCTTGATCCGGCTACCTGCCCATTCGACCACCAAGCGAAACATCGCATCGAGCGAGCACGTACTCGG
ATGGAAGCCGGTCTTGTCGATCAGGATGATCTGGACGAAGAGCATCAGGGGCTCGCGCCAGCCGAACTGT
TCGCCAGGCTCAAGGCGAGCATGCCCGACGGCGAGGATCTCGTCGTGACCCATGGCGATGCCTGCTTGCC
GAATATCATGGTGGAAAATGGCCGCTTTTCTGGATTCATCGACTGTGGCCGGCTGGGTGTGGCGGACCGC
TATCAGGACATAGCGTTGGCTACCCGTGATATTGCTGAAGAGCTTGGCGGCGAATGGGCTGACCGCTTCC
TCGTGCTTTACGGTATCGCCGCTCCCGATTCGCAGCGCATCGCCTTCTATCGCCTTCTTGACGAGTTCTT
CTGAGCGGGACTCTGGGGTTCGAAATGACCGACCAAGCGACGCCCAACCTGCCATCACGAGATTTCGATT
CCACCGCCGCCTTCTATGAAAGGTTGGGCTTCGGAATCGTTTTCCGGGACGCCGGCTGGATGATCCTCCA
GCGCGGGGATCTCATGCTGGAGTTCTTCGCCCACCCTAGGGGGAGGCTAACTGAAACACGGAAGGAGACA
ATACCGGAAGGAACCCGCGCTATGACGGCAATAAAAAGACAGAATAAAACGCACGGTGTTGGGTCGTTTG
TTCATAAACGCGGGGTTCGGTCCCAGGGCTGGCACTCTGTCGATACCCCACCGAGACCCCATTGGGGCCA
ATACGCCCGCGTTTCTTCCTTTTCCCCACCCCACCCCCCAAGTTCGGGTGAAGGCCCAGGGCTCGCAGCC
AACGTCGGGGCGGCAGGCCCTGCCATAGCCTCAGGTTACTCATATATACTTTAGATTGATTTAAAACTTC
ATTTTTAATTTAAAAGGATCTAGGTGAAGATCCTTTTTGATAATCTCATGACCAAAATCCCTTAACGTGA
GTTTTCGTTCCACTGAGCGTCAGACCCCGTAGAAAAGATCAAAGGATCTTCTTGAGATCCTTTTTTTCTG
CGCGTAATCTGCTGCTTGCAAACAAAAAAACCACCGCTACCAGCGGTGGTTTGTTTGCCGGATCAAGAGC
TACCAACTCTTTTTCCGAAGGTAACTGGCTTCAGCAGAGCGCAGATACCAAATACTGTTCTTCTAGTGTA
GCCGTAGTTAGGCCACCACTTCAAGAACTCTGTAGCACCGCCTACATACCTCGCTCTGCTAATCCTGTTA
CCAGTGGCTGCTGCCAGTGGCGATAAGTCGTGTCTTACCGGGTTGGACTCAAGACGATAGTTACCGGATA
AGGCGCAGCGGTCGGGCTGAACGGGGGGTTCGTGCACACAGCCCAGCTTGGAGCGAACGACCTACACCGA
ACTGAGATACCTACAGCGTGAGCTATGAGAAAGCGCCACGCTTCCCGAAGGGAGAAAGGCGGACAGGTAT
CCGGTAAGCGGCAGGGTCGGAACAGGAGAGCGCACGAGGGAGCTTCCAGGGGGAAACGCCTGGTATCTTT
ATAGTCCTGTCGGGTTTCGCCACCTCTGACTTGAGCGTCGATTTTTGTGATGCTCGTCAGGGGGGCGGAG
CCTATGGAAAAACGCCAGCAACGCGGCCTTTTTACGGTTCCTGGCCTTTTGCTGGCCTTTTGCTCACATG
TTCTTTCCTGCGTTATCCCCTGATTCTGTGGATAACCGTATTACCGCCATGCATTAGTTATTAATAGTAA
TCAATTACGGGGTCATTAGTTCATAGCCCATATATGGAGTTCCGCGTTACATAACTTACGGTAAATGGCC
CGCCTGGCTGACCGCCCAACGACCCCCGCCCATTGACGTCAATAATGACGTATGTTCCCATAGTAACGCC
AATAGGGACTTTCCATTGACGTCAATGGGTGGAGTATTTACGGTAAACTGCCCACTTGGCAGTACATCAA
GTGTATCATATGCCAAGTACGCCCCCTATTGACGTCAATGACGGTAAATGGCCCGCCTGGCATTATGCCC
AGTACATGACCTTATGGGACTTTCCTACTTGGCAGTACATCTACGTATTAGTCATCGCTATTACCATGGT
GATGCGGTTTTGGCAGTACATCAATGGGCGTGGATAGCGGTTTGACTCACGGGGATTTCCAAGTCTCCAC
CCCATTGACGTCAATGGGAGTTTGTTTTGGCACCAAAATCAACGGGACTTTCCAAAATGTCGTAACAACT
CCGCCCCATTGACGCAAATGGGCGGTAGGCGTGTACGGTGGGAGGTCTATATAAGCAGAGCTGGTTTAGT
GAACCGTCAGATCCGCTAGCGCTACCGGACTCAGATCTCGAGCTCAAGCTTCGAATTCTGCAGTCGACGG
TACCGCGGGCCCGGGATCCACCGGTATGGGAGCCCGGTGCCGCAGCTTTTCCGCGCTCCTGCTCCTGCTG
CAGGTCTCCTCATGGCTTTGCCAGGAGCTGGAGCCTGAGTCCTGCAGTCCCGGCTTCAGTTCCGAGGTCT
ACACCTTCCCGGTGCCGGAGAGGCACCTGGAGAGAGGCCATGTCCTGGGCAGAGTGAGATTTGAAGGATG
CACCGGCCGGCCAAGGACAGCCTTCTTTTCGGAAGACTCCCGATTCAAAGTGGCGACAGACGGCACCATC
ACAGTGAAGCGGCATCTAAAGCTCCACAAGCTGGAGACCAGTTTCCTCGTCCGCGCCCGGGACTCCAGTC
ATAGGGAGCTGTCTACCAAAGTGACGCTGAAGTCCATGGGGCACCACCATCACCGGCACCACCACCGCGA
CCCTGCCTCTGAATCCAACCCAGAGCTGCTCATGTTTCCCAGCGTGTACCCAGGTCTCAGAAGACAGAAA
CGAGACTGGGTCATCCCTCCCATCAGCTGCCCCGAAAATGAAAAGGGTGAATTCCCAAAGAACCTGGTTC
AGATCAAATCCAACAGGGACAAAGAAACAAAGGTTTTCTACAGCATCACCGGCCAAGGAGCTGACAAACC
CCCCGTTGGCGTTTTCATCATTGAGAGGGAGACAGGCTGGCTGAAAGTGACACAGCCTCTGGATAGAGAA
GCCATTGCCAAGTACATCCTCTATTCTCATGCCGTGTCATCAAATGGGGAAGCGGTGGAGGATCCCATGG
AGATAGTGATCACAGTGACAGATCAGAATGACAACAGGCCAGAGTTTACCCAGGAGGTGTTTGAGGGATC
CGTTGCAGAAGGCGCTGTTCCAGGAACCTCCGTGATGAAGGTCTCAGCCACCGATGCAGACGATGACGTC
AACACCTACAACGCTGCCATCGCCTACACCATCGTCAGCCAGGATCCTGAGCTGCCTCACAAAAACATGT
TCACTGTCAATAGGGACACCGGGGTCATCAGTGTGCTCACCTCTGGGCTGGACCGAGAGAGTTACCCTAC
ATACACTCTGGTGGTTCAGGCTGCTGACCTTCAAGGCGAAGGCTTGAGCACAACAGCCAAGGCTGTGATC
ACTGTCAAGGATATTAATGACAACGCTCCTGTCTTCAACCCGAGCACGTATCAGGGTCAAGTGCCTGAGA
ATGAGGTCAATGCCCGGATCGCCACACTCAAAGTGACCGATGATGATGCCCCCAACACTCCGGCGTGGAA
AGCTGTGTACACCGTAGTCAACGATCCTGACCAGCAGTTCGTTGTCGTCACAGACCCCACGACCAATGAT
GGCATTTTGAAAACAGCCAAGGGCTTGGATTTTGAGGCCAAGCAGCAATACATCCTTCATGTGAGAGTGG
AGAACGAGGAACCCTTTGAGGGGTCTCTTGTCCCTTCCACAGCCACTGTCACTGTGGACGTGGTAGACGT
GAATGAAGCCCCCATCTTTATGCCTGCGGAGAGGAGAGTCGAAGTGCCCGAAGACTTTGGTGTGGGTCAG
GAAATCACATCTTATACCGCTCGAGAGCCGGACACGTTCATGGATCAGAAGATCACGTATCGGATTTGGA
GGGACACTGCCAACTGGCTGGAGATTAACCCAGAGACTGGTGCCATTTTCACGCGCGCTGAGATGGACAG
AGAAGACGCTGAGCATGTGAAGAACAGCACATATGTAGCTCTCATCATCGCCACAGATGATGGTTCACCC
ATTGCCACTGGCACGGGCACTCTTCTCCTGGTCCTGTTAGACGTCAATGACAACGCTCCCATCCCAGAAC
CTCGAAACATGCAGTTCTGCCAGAGGAACCCACAGCCTCATATCATCACCATCTTGGATCCAGACCTTCC
CCCCAACACGTCCCCCTTTACTGCTGAGCTAACCCATGGGGCCAGCGTCAACTGGACCATTGAGTATAAT
GACGCAGCTCAAGAATCTCTCATTTTGCAACCAAGAAAGGACTTAGAGATTGGCGAATACAAAATCCATC
TCAAGCTCGCGGATAACCAGAACAAAGACCAGGTGACCACGTTGGACGTCCATGTGTGTGACTGTGAAGG
GACGGTCAACAACTGCATGAAGGCGGGAATCGTGGCAGCAGGATTGCAAGTTCCTGCCATCCTCGGAATC
CTTGGAGGGATCCTCGCCCTGCTGATTCTGATCCTGCTGCTCCTACTGTTTCTACGGAGGAGAACGGTGG
TCAAAGAGCCCCTGCTGCCACCAGATGATGATACCCGGGACAATGTGTATTACTATGATGAAGAAGGAGG
TGGAGAAGAAGACCAGGACTTTGATTTGAGCCAGCTGCACAGGGGCCTGGATGCCCGACCGGAAGTGACT
CGAAATGATGTGGCTCCCACCCTCATGAGCGTGCCCCAGTATCGTCCCCGTCCTGCCAATCCTGATGAAA
TTGGAAACTTCATCGATGAAAACCTGAAGGCAGCCGACAGCGACCCCACGGCACCCCCTTACGACTCTCT
GTTGGTGTTCGATTACGAGGGCAGTGGTTCTGAAGCCGCTAGCCTGAGCTCACTGAACTCCTCTGAGTCG
GATCAGGACCAGGACTACGATTATCTGAACGAGTGGGGCAACCGATTCAAGAAGCTGGCGGACATGTACG
GCGGTGGCGAGGACGACAAACCGGTCGCCACCATGGTGAGCAAGGGCGAGGAGCTGTTCACCGGGGTGGT
GCCCATCCTGGTCGAGCTGGACGGCGACGTAAACGGCCACAAGTTCAGCGTGTCCGGCGAGGGCGAGGGC
GATGCCACCTACGGCAAGCTGACCCTGAAGTTCATCTGCACCACCGGCAAGCTGCCCGTGCCCTGGCCCA
CCCTCGTGACCACCCTGACCTACGGCGTGCAGTGCTTCAGCCGCTACCCCGACCACATGAAGCAGCACGA
CTTCTTCAAGTCCGCCATGCCCGAAGGCTACGTCCAGGAGCGCACCATCTTCTTCAAGGACGACGGCAAC
TACAAGACCCGCGCCGAGGTGAAGTTCGAGGGCGACACCCTGGTGAACCGCATCGAGCTGAAGGGCATCG
ACTTCAAGGAGGACGGCAACATCCTGGGGCACAAGCTGGAGTACAACTACAACAGCCACAACGTCTATAT
CATGGCCGACAAGCAGAAGAACGGCATCAAGGTGAACTTCAAGATCCGCCACAACATCGAGGACGGCAGC
GTGCAGCTCGCCGACCACTACCAGCAGAACACCCCCATCGGCGACGGCCCCGTGCTGCTGCCCGACAACC
ACTACCTGAGCACCCAGTCCGCCCTGAGCAAAGACCCCAACGAGAAGCGCGATCACATGGTCCTGCTGGA
GTTCGTGACCGCCGCCGGGATCACTCTCGGCATGGACGAGCTGTACAAGGGGTCTACATCTGGATCTGGG
AAGCCGGGTTCTGGTGAGGGTTCTATGAGCTCGGGCCAGCAGCCCCCGCGGAGGGTCACCAACGTGGGCT
CCCTGCTGCTCACCCCGCAAGAGAACGAGTCTCTCTTCTCCTTCCTCGGCAAGAAATGTGTGACTATGTC
TTCAGCAGTGGTGCAGTTGTATGCAGCAGATCGGAACTGTATGTGGGCAAAGAAGTGCAGTGGTGTCGCT
TGTCTGGTTAAGGACAATCCTCAGAGATCTTATTTTTTAAGAATATTTGACATTAAGGATGGGAAATTAC
TGTGGGAACAAGAGCTATACAATAACTTTGTATATAATAGTCCTAGAGGATATTTTCATACCTTTGCTGG
AGATACTTGTCAAGTAGCTCTTAATTTTGCCAATGAAGAAGAAGCAAAAAAGTTCCGAAAAGCAGTTACA
GACCTGTTGGGCCGACGACAAAGGAAATCTGAAAAAAGACGAGATGCTCCAAATGGTCCCAATCTACCCA
TGGCTACAGTTGACATAAAAAATCCAGAAATCACAACAAATAGATTTTATGGTTCACAAGTCAACAACAT
CTCCCACACCAAAGAAAAGAAGAAAGGAAAAGCTAAAAAGAAGAGATTAACCAAGGCAGATATTGGAACA
CCAAGTAATTTCCAGCACATTGGGCATGTTGGATGGGATCCAAATACAGGTTTTGATCTAAATAATTTGG
ATCCAGAATTAAAGAATCTTTTTGATATGTGTGGGATCTCTGAGGCCCAGCTTAAAGACAGAGAAACATC
AAAAGTTATTTATGACTTTATTGAAAAAACAGGAGGTGTAGAAGCTGTTAAAAACGAACTCCGAAGACAA
GCACCACCACCACCTCCACCCTCGAGAGGAGGACCTCCCCCTCCTCCTCCCCCTCCTCATAGCTCAGGTC
CTCCTCCCCCTCCTGCCCGAGGAAGGGGGGCTCCTCCTCCCCCACCTTCAAGAGCTCCTACTGCTGCACC
TCCACCTCCACCTCCTTCTAGGCCTGGTGTTGTTGTTCCTCCGCCCCCTCCAAACAGGATGTACCCTCCT
CCACCACCAGCGCTGCCCTCTTCAGCACCTTCAGGCCCTCCACCACCTCCACCTCCATCTATGGCAGGGT
CCACAGCACCACCACCTCCTCCTCCACCTCCGCCCCCACCAGGGCCACCACCTCCCCCTGGCCTGCCTTC
TGATGGTGACTGAGCGGCCGCGACTCTAGATCATAATCAGCCATACCACATTTGTAGAGGTTTTACTTGC
TTTAAAAAACCTCCCACACCTCCCCCTGAACCTGAAACATAAAATGAATGCAATTGTTGTTGTTAACTTG
TTTATTGCAGCTTATAATGGTTACAAATAAAGCAATAGCATCACAAATTTCACAAATAAAGCATTTTTTT
CACTGCATTCTAGTTGTGGTTTGTCCAAACTCATCAATGTATCTTAAGGCGTAAATTGTAAGCGTTAATA
TTTTGTTAAAATTCGCGTTAAATTTTTGTTAAATCAGCTCATTTTTTAACCAATAGGCCGAAATCGGCAA
AATCCCTTATAAATCAAAAGAATAGACCGAGATAGGGT
[37 nt withheld, positions 7809-7845]
AAAGAACGTGGACTCCAACGTCAAAGG
[49 nt withheld, positions 7873-7921]
T
[91 nt withheld, positions 7923-8013]
G
[124 nt withheld, positions 8015-8138]
CAGGTGGCACTTTTCGGGGAAATGTGCGCGGAACCCCTATTTGTTTATTTTTCTAAATACATTCAAATAT
GTATCCGCTCATGAGACAATAACCCTGATAAATGCTTCAATAATATTGAAAAAGGAAGAGTCCTGAGGCG
GAAAGAACCAGCTGTGGAATGTGTGTCAGTTAGGGTGTGGAAAGTCCCCAGGCTCCCCAGCAGGCAGAAG
TATGCAAAGCATGCATCTCAATTAGTCAGCAACCAGGTGTGGAAAGTCCCCAGGCTCCCCAGCAGGCAGA
AGTATGCAAAGCATGCATCTCAATTAGTCAGCAACCATAGTCCCGCCCCTAACTCCGCCCATCCCGCCCC
TAACTCCGCCCAGTTCCGCCCATTCTCCGCCCCATGGCTGACTAATTTTTTTTATTTATGCAGAGGCCGA
GGCCGCCTCGGCCTCTGAGCTATTCCAGAAGTAGTGAGGAGGCTTTTTTGGAGGC
